>Addgene plasmid #203256 | B*38:02:01 | addgene full sequence | sequence record 399804 | Addgene NGS Result
GACGGATCGGGAGATCTCCCGATCCCCTATGGTGCACTCTCAGTACAATCTGCTCTGATGCCGCATAGTT
AAGCCAGTATCTGCTCCCTGCTTGTGTGTTGGAGGTCGCTGAGTAGTGCGCGAGCAAAATTTAAGCTACA
ACAAGGCAAGGCTTGACCGACAATTGCATGAAGAATCTGCTTAGGGTTAGGCGTTTTGCGCTGCTTCGCG
ATGTACGGGCCAGATATACGCGTTGACATTGATTATTGACTAGTTATTAATAGTAATCAATTACGGGGTC
ATTAGTTCATAGCCCATATATGGAGTTCCGCGTTACATAACTTACGGTAAATGGCCCGCCTGGCTGACCG
CCCAACGACCCCCGCCCATTGACGTCAATAATGACGTATGTTCCCATAGTAACGCCAATAGGGACTTTCC
ATTGACGTCAATGGGTGGAGTATTTACGGTAAACTGCCCACTTGGCAGTACATCAAGTGTATCATATGCC
AAGTACGCCCCCTATTGACGTCAATGACGGTAAATGGCCCGCCTGGCATTATGCCCAGTACATGACCTTA
TGGGACTTTCCTACTTGGCAGTACATCTACGTATTAGTCATCGCTATTACCATGGTGATGCGGTTTTGGC
AGTACATCAATGGGCGTGGATAGCGGTTTGACTCACGGGGATTTCCAAGTCTCCACCCCATTGACGTCAA
TGGGAGTTTGTTTTGGCACCAAAATCAACGGGACTTTCCAAAATGTCGTAACAACTCCGCCCCATTGACG
CAAATGGGCGGTAGGCGTGTACGGTGGGAGGTCTATATAAGCAGAGCTCTCTGGCTAACTAGAGAACCCA
CTGCTTACTGGCTTATCGAAATTAATACGACTCACTATAGGGAGACCCAAGCTGGCTAGCGTTTAAACTT
AAGCTTGGTACCGAGCTCGGATCCATGCTGGTCATGGCGCCCCGAACCGTCCTCCTGCTGCTCTCGGCGG
CCCTGGCCCTGACCGAGACCTGGGCCGGCTCCCACTCCATGAGGTATTTCTACACCTCCGTGTCCCGGCC
CGGCCGCGGGGAGCCCCGCTTCATCTCAGTGGGCTACGTGGACGACACGCAGTTCGTGAGGTTCGACAGC
GACGCCGCGAGTCCGAGAGAGGAGCCGCGGGCGCCGTGGATAGAGCAGGAGGGGCCGGAATATTGGGACC
GGAACACACAGATCTGCAAGACCAACACACAGACTTACCGAGAGAACCTGCGCACCGCGCTCCGCTACTA
CAACCAGAGCGAGGCCGGGTCTCACACCCTCCAGAGGATGTACGGCTGCGACGTGGGGCCGGACGGGCGC
CTCCTCCGCGGGCATAACCAGTTCGCCTACGACGGCAAGGATTACATCGCCCTGAACGAGGACCTGAGCT
CCTGGACCGCGGCGGACACCGCGGCTCAGATCACCCAGCGCAAGTGGGAGGCGGCCCGTGTGGCGGAGCA
GCTGAGAACCTACCTGGAGGGCACGTGCGTGGAGTGGCTCCGCAGATACCTGGAGAACGGGAAGGAGACG
CTGCAGCGCGCGGACCCCCCAAAGACACATGTGACCCACCACCCCATCTCTGACCATGAGGCCACCCTGA
GGTGCTGGGCCCTGGGCTTCTACCCTGCGGAGATCACACTGACCTGGCAGCGGGATGGCGAGGACCAAAC
TCAGGACACCGAGCTTGTGGAGACCAGACCAGCAGGAGACAGAACCTTCCAGAAGTGGGCAGCTGTGGTG
GTGCCTTCTGGAGAAGAGCAGAGATACACATGCCATGTACAGCATGAGGGGCTGCCGAAGCCCCTCACCC
TGAGATGGGAGCCATCTTCCCAGTCCACCGTCCCCATCGTGGGCATTGTTGCTGGCCTGGCTGTCCTAGC
AGTTGTGGTCATCGGAGCTGTGGTCGCTGCTGTGATGTGTAGGAGGAAGAGTTCAGGTGGAAAAGGAGGG
AGCTACTCTCAGGCTGCGTCCAGCGACAGTGCCCAGGGCTCTGATGTGTCTCTCACAGCTTGAGAATTCT
GCAGATATCCAGCACAGTGGCGGCCGCTCGAGTCTAGAGGGCCCGTTTAAACCCGCTGATCAGCCTCGAC
TGTGCCTTCTAGTTGCCAGCCATCTGTTGTTTGCCCCTCCCCCGTGCCTTCCTTGACCCTGGAAGGTGCC
ACTCCCACTGTCCTTTCCTAATAAAATGAGGAAATTGCATCGCATTGTCTGAGTAGGTGTCATTCTATTC
TGGGGGGTGGGGTGGGGCAGGACAGCAAGGGGGAGGATTGGGAAGACAATAGCAGGCATGCTGGGGATGC
GGTGGGCTCTATGGCTTCTGAGGCGGAAAGAACCAGCTGGGGCTCTAGGGGGTATCCCC
[124 nt withheld, positions 2370-2493]
C
[91 nt withheld, positions 2495-2585]
A
[49 nt withheld, positions 2587-2635]
CCTTTGACGTTGGAGTCCACGTTCTTT
[37 nt withheld, positions 2663-2699]
ACCCTATCTCGGTCTATTCTTTTGATTTATAAGGGATTTTGCCGATTTCGGCCTATTGGTTAAAAAATGA
GCTGATTTAACAAAAATTTAACGCGAATTAATTCTGTGGAATGTGTGTCAGTTAGGGTGTGGAAAGTCCC
CAGGCTCCCCAGCAGGCAGAAGTATGCAAAGCATGCATCTCAATTAGTCAGCAACCAGGTGTGGAAAGTC
CCCAGGCTCCCCAGCAGGCAGAAGTATGCAAAGCATGCATCTCAATTAGTCAGCAACCATAGTCCCGCCC
CTAACTCCGCCCATCCCGCCCCTAACTCCGCCCAGTTCCGCCCATTCTCCGCCCCATGGCTGACTAATTT
TTTTTATTTATGCAGAGGCCGAGGCCGCCTCTGCCTCTGAGCTATTCCAGAAGTAGTGAGGAGGCTTTTT
TGGAGGCCTAGGCTTTTGCAAAAAGCTCCCGGGAGCTTGTATATCCATTTTCGGATCTGATCAAGAGACA
GGATGAGGATCGTTTCGCATGATTGAACAAGATGGATTGCACGCAGGTTCTCCGGCCGCTTGGGTGGAGA
GGCTATTCGGCTATGACTGGGCACAACAGACAATCGGCTGCTCTGATGCCGCCGTGTTCCGGCTGTCAGC
GCAGGGGCGCCCGGTTCTTTTTGTCAAGACCGACCTGTCCGGTGCCCTGAATGAACTGCAGGACGAGGCA
GCGCGGCTATCGTGGCTGGCCACGACGGGCGTTCCTTGCGCAGCTGTGCTCGACGTTGTCACTGAAGCGG
GAAGGGACTGGCTGCTATTGGGCGAAGTGCCGGGGCAGGATCTCCTGTCATCTCACCTTGCTCCTGCCGA
GAAAGTATCCATCATGGCTGATGCAATGCGGCGGCTGCATACGCTTGATCCGGCTACCTGCCCATTCGAC
CACCAAGCGAAACATCGCATCGAGCGAGCACGTACTCGGATGGAAGCCGGTCTTGTCGATCAGGATGATC
TGGACGAAGAGCATCAGGGGCTCGCGCCAGCCGAACTGTTCGCCAGGCTCAAGGCGCGCATGCCCGACGG
CGAGGATCTCGTCGTGACCCATGGCGATGCCTGCTTGCCGAATATCATGGTGGAAAATGGCCGCTTTTCT
GGATTCATCGACTGTGGCCGGCTGGGTGTGGCGGACCGCTATCAGGACATAGCGTTGGCTACCCGTGATA
TTGCTGAAGAGCTTGGCGGCGAATGGGCTGACCGCTTCCTCGTGCTTTACGGTATCGCCGCTCCCGATTC
GCAGCGCATCGCCTTCTATCGCCTTCTTGACGAGTTCTTCTGAGCGGGACTCTGGGGTTCGAAATGACCG
ACCAAGCGACGCCCAACCTGCCATCACGAGATTTCGATTCCACCGCCGCCTTCTATGAAAGGTTGGGCTT
CGGAATCGTTTTCCGGGACGCCGGCTGGATGATCCTCCAGCGCGGGGATCTCATGCTGGAGTTCTTCGCC
CACCCCAACTTGTTTATTGCAGCTTATAATGGTTACAAATAAAGCAATAGCATCACAAATTTCACAAATA
AAGCATTTTTTTCACTGCATTCTAGTTGTGGTTTGTCCAAACTCATCAATGTATCTTATCATGTCTGTAT
ACCGTCGACCTCTAGCTAGAGCTTGGCGTAATCATGGTCATAGCTGTTTCCTGTGTGAAATTGTTATCCG
CTCACAATTCCACACAACATACGAGCCGGAAGCATAAAGTGTAAAGCCTGGGGTGCCTAATGAGTGAGCT
AACTCACATTAATTGCGTTGCGCTCACTGCCCGCTTTCCAGTCGGGAAACCTGTCGTGCCAGCTGCATTA
ATGAATCGGCCAACGCGCGGGGAGAGGCGGTTTGCGTATTGGGCGCTCTTCCGCTTCCTCGCTCACTGAC
TCGCTGCGCTCGGTCGTTCGGCTGCGGCGAGCGGTATCAGCTCACTCAAAGGCGGTAATACGGTTATCCA
CAGAATCAGGGGATAACGCAGGAAAGAACATGTGAGCAAAAGGCCAGCAAAAGGCCAGGAACCGTAAAAA
GGCCGCGTTGCTGGCGTTTTTCCATAGGCTCCGCCCCCCTGACGAGCATCACAAAAATCGACGCTCAAGT
CAGAGGTGGCGAAACCCGACAGGACTATAAAGATACCAGGCGTTTCCCCCTGGAAGCTCCCTCGTGCGCT
CTCCTGTTCCGACCCTGCCGCTTACCGGATACCTGTCCGCCTTTCTCCCTTCGGGAAGCGTGGCGCTTTC
TCATAGCTCACGCTGTAGGTATCTCAGTTCGGTGTAGGTCGTTCGCTCCAAGCTGGGCTGTGTGCACGAA
CCCCCCGTTCAGCCCGACCGCTGCGCCTTATCCGGTAACTATCGTCTTGAGTCCAACCCGGTAAGACACG
ACTTATCGCCACTGGCAGCAGCCACTGGTAACAGGATTAGCAGAGCGAGGTATGTAGGCGGTGCTACAGA
GTTCTTGAAGTGGTGGCCTAACTACGGCTACACTAGAAGAACAGTATTTGGTATCTGCGCTCTGCTGAAG
CCAGTTACCTTCGGAAAAAGAGTTGGTAGCTCTTGATCCGGCAAACAAACCACCGCTGGTAGCGGTGGTT
TTTTTGTTTGCAAGCAGCAGATTACGCGCAGAAAAAAAGGATCTCAAGAAGATCCTTTGATCTTTTCTAC
GGGGTCTGACGCTCAGTGGAACGAAAACTCACGTTAAGGGATTTTGGTCATGAGATTATCAAAAAGGATC
TTCACCTAGATCCTTTTAAATTAAAAATGAAGTTTTAAATCAATCTAAAGTATATATGAGTAAACTTGGT
CTGACAGTTACCAATGCTTAATCAGTGAGGCACCTATCTCAGCGATCTGTCTATTTCGTTCATCCATAGT
TGCCTGACTCCCCGTCGTGTAGATAACTACGATACGGGAGGGCTTACCATCTGGCCCCAGTGCTGCAATG
ATACCGCGAGACCCACGCTCACCGGCTCCAGATTTATCAGCAATAAACCAGCCAGCCGGAAGGGCCGAGC
GCAGAAGTGGTCCTGCAACTTTATCCGCCTCCATCCAGTCTATTAATTGTTGCCGGGAAGCTAGAGTAAG
TAGTTCGCCAGTTAATAGTTTGCGCAACGTTGTTGCCATTGCTACAGGCATCGTGGTGTCACGCTCGTCG
TTTGGTATGGCTTCATTCAGCTCCGGTTCCCAACGATCAAGGCGAGTTACATGATCCCCCATGTTGTGCA
AAAAAGCGGTTAGCTCCTTCGGTCCTCCGATCGTTGTCAGAAGTAAGTTGGCCGCAGTGTTATCACTCAT
GGTTATGGCAGCACTGCATAATTCTCTTACTGTCATGCCATCCGTAAGATGCTTTTCTGTGACTGGTGAG
TACTCAACCAAGTCATTCTGAGAATAGTGTATGCGGCGACCGAGTTGCTCTTGCCCGGCGTCAATACGGG
ATAATACCGCGCCACATAGCAGAACTTTAAAAGTGCTCATCATTGGAAAACGTTCTTCGGGGCGAAAACT
CTCAAGGATCTTACCGCTGTTGAGATCCAGTTCGATGTAACCCACTCGTGCACCCAACTGATCTTCAGCA
TCTTTTACTTTCACCAGCGTTTCTGGGTGAGCAAAAACAGGAAGGCAAAATGCCGCAAAAAAGGGAATAA
GGGCGACACGGAAATGTTGAATACTCATACTCTTCCTTTTTCAATATTATTGAAGCATTTATCAGGGTTA
TTGTCTCATGAGCGGATACATATTTGAATGTATTTAGAAAAATAAACAAATAGGGGTTCCGCGCACATTT
CCCCGAAAAGTGCCACCTGACGTC
Features (pLannotate 1.2.2; 20 found; start..end, strand, type, name):
     28..80      -  misc_feature   bom (fragment): basis of mobility region from pBR322
    235..614     +  enhancer       CMV enhancer: human cytomegalovirus immediate early enhancer
    615..818     +  promoter       CMV promoter: human cytomegalovirus (CMV) immediate early promoter
    814..847     +  LTR            5' LTR (truncated) (fragment): truncated 5' long terminal repeat (LTR) from HIV-1
    863..881     +  promoter       T7 promoter: promoter for bacteriophage T7 RNA polymerase
    935..2020    +  CDS            HLA-B: HLAB_HUMAN - Also known as HLAB. Experimental evidence at protein level: Swiss-Prot protein existence level 1. Allele B*67:01: Displays peptides sharing a common signature motif, namely a Pro residue at position 2 and Leu anchor residue at the C-terminus. From Homo sapiens (Human).
   2100..2324    +  polyA_signal   bGH poly(A) signal: bovine growth hormone polyadenylation signal
   2328..2349    +  promoter       SV40 promoter (fragment): SV40 enhancer and early promoter
   2370..2798    +  rep_origin     f1 ori (sequence partly withheld): f1 bacteriophage origin of replication; arrow indicates direction of (+) strand synthesis
   2812..3141    +  promoter       SV40 promoter: SV40 enhancer and early promoter
   3208..3999    +  CDS            neo: KKA2_KLEPN - Also known as kan, nptII. Experimental evidence at protein level: Swiss-Prot protein existence level 1. Resistance to kanamycin, neomycin, paromomycin, ribostamycin, butirosin and gentamicin B. From Klebsiella pneumoniae.
   4023..4181    +  CDS            ble (fragment): BLE_KLEPN - Experimental evidence at protein level: Swiss-Prot protein existence level 1. Binding protein with a strong affinity to the bleomycin family of antibiotics. Binds to CL990; an antimitotic-antibiotic compound. From Klebsiella pneumoniae.
   4176..4297    +  polyA_signal   SV40 poly(A) signal: SV40 polyadenylation signal
   4370..4386    -  protein_bind   lac operator: The lac repressor binds to the lac operator to inhibit transcription in E. coli. This inhibition can be relieved by adding lactose or isopropyl-β-D-thiogalactopyranoside (IPTG). lac repressor encoded by lacI
   4394..4424    -  promoter       lac promoter: promoter for the E. coli lac operon
   4439..4460    -  protein_bind   CAP binding site: CAP binding activates transcription in the presence of cAMP. E. coli catabolite activator protein
   4473..4565    -  CDS            lacI (fragment): lac repressor; lacI; The lac repressor binds to the lac operator to inhibit transcription in E. coli. This inhibition can be relieved by adding lactose or isopropyl-β-D-thiogalactopyranoside (IPTG).
   4748..5336    -  rep_origin     ori: high-copy-number ColE1/pMB1/pBR322/pUC origin of replication
   5507..6367    -  CDS            AmpR: β-lactamase; bla; confers resistance to ampicillin, carbenicillin, and related antibiotics
   6368..6472    -  promoter       AmpR promoter: bla
