[The description below was written by a language model from this plasmid's Addgene catalogue record and pLannotate feature annotations shown in this document.]
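Description:
B*38:02:01 is a mammalian expression plasmid built on the pcDNA-3 backbone that carries the coding sequence of the human HLA class I allele HLA-B*38:02:01. The sequenced record is about 6.5 kb. In bacteria it replicates from a high-copy ColE1/pUC-type origin and is selected with ampicillin through the β-lactamase gene and its native promoter. An f1 phage origin is also present, along with short annotated remnants typical of this backbone family (a bom fragment, lac promoter/operator elements, a lacI fragment and a ble fragment), which have no evident role in the construct's function.

The HLA-B open reading frame, roughly 1.1 kb, was inserted between BamHI and EcoRI sites and sits downstream of the human cytomegalovirus immediate early enhancer and promoter, with a bovine growth hormone polyadenylation signal terminating the transcript. A T7 promoter lies between the CMV promoter and the insert, a standard pcDNA feature usable for in vitro transcription or as a sequencing primer site. No epitope tag or reporter is annotated on the insert. The automated annotation identifies the gene as HLA-B by reference to a generic database entry, so the allele identity rests on the catalogue fields. A short hit labelled as a truncated HIV-1 LTR fragment just after the CMV promoter is probably an annotation artefact rather than a viral element. A separate cassette, in which the SV40 early promoter drives the neomycin phosphotransferase gene followed by an SV40 polyadenylation signal, permits G418 selection of stably transfected mammalian cells.

The stated purpose is overexpression of a single HLA allele. The associated publication describes a large HLA class I peptidome dataset for improving epitope prediction.
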