Addgene plasmid #203256: B*38:02:01
Purpose: Overexpress HLA allele
Depositing lab: Derin Keskin & Catherine Wu. Depositing organization: Dana-Farber Cancer Institute. Publication: A large peptidome dataset improves HLA class I epitope prediction across most of the human population. Sarkizova S, Klaeger S, Le PM, Li LW, Oliveira G, Keshishian H, Hartigan CR, Zhang W, Braun DA, Ligon KL, Bachireddy P, Zervantonakis IK, Rosenbluth JM, Ouspenskaia T, Law T, Justesen S, Stevens J, Lane WJ, Eisenhaure T, Lan Zhang G, Clauser KR, Hacohen N, Carr SA, Wu CJ, Keskin DB. Nat Biotechnol. 2020 Feb;38(2):199-209. doi: 10.1038/s41587-019-0322-9. Epub 2019 Dec 16. PubMed 31844290.
Backbone
  Vector backbone: pcDNA-3
  Vector type: Mammalian Expression
Growth in bacteria
  Bacterial resistance: Ampicillin, 100 μg/mL
  Growth temperature: 37°C
  Growth strain: NEB Stable
  Copy number: High Copy
Gene/Insert
  Gene/Insert name: B*38:02:01
  Species: H. sapiens (human)
  Entrez Gene: HLA-B (a.k.a. AS, B-4901, HLAB)
  Cloning method: Restriction Enzyme; 5′ cloning site BamHI (unknown if destroyed); 3′ cloning site EcoRI (unknown if destroyed)
  Sequencing primers: 5′ unknown
Terms and licenses: Academic/Nonprofit Terms; Industry Terms: Not Available to Industry
Depositor comments: Shortname from TIGL: K50
How to cite: B*38:02:01 was a gift from Derin Keskin & Catherine Wu (Addgene plasmid # 203256 ; http://n2t.net/addgene:203256 ; RRID:Addgene_203256)
