>Addgene plasmid #203256 | B*38:02:01 | depositor partial sequence | sequence record 394186 | HLA:HLA00268 B*38:02:01 1089 bp (K50)
ATGCTGGTCATGGCGCCCCGAACCGTCCTCCTGCTGCTCTCGGCGGCCCTGGCCCTGACCGAGACCTGGG
CCGGCTCCCACTCCATGAGGTATTTCTACACCTCCGTGTCCCGGCCCGGCCGCGGGGAGCCCCGCTTCAT
CTCAGTGGGCTACGTGGACGACACGCAGTTCGTGAGGTTCGACAGCGACGCCGCGAGTCCGAGAGAGGAG
CCGCGGGCGCCGTGGATAGAGCAGGAGGGGCCGGAATATTGGGACCGGAACACACAGATCTGCAAGACCA
ACACACAGACTTACCGAGAGAACCTGCGCACCGCGCTCCGCTACTACAACCAGAGCGAGGCCGGGTCTCA
CACCCTCCAGAGGATGTACGGCTGCGACGTGGGGCCGGACGGGCGCCTCCTCCGCGGGCATAACCAGTTC
GCCTACGACGGCAAGGATTACATCGCCCTGAACGAGGACCTGAGCTCCTGGACCGCGGCGGACACCGCGG
CTCAGATCACCCAGCGCAAGTGGGAGGCGGCCCGTGTGGCGGAGCAGCTGAGAACCTACCTGGAGGGCAC
GTGCGTGGAGTGGCTCCGCAGATACCTGGAGAACGGGAAGGAGACGCTGCAGCGCGCGGACCCCCCAAAG
ACACATGTGACCCACCACCCCATCTCTGACCATGAGGCCACCCTGAGGTGCTGGGCCCTGGGCTTCTACC
CTGCGGAGATCACACTGACCTGGCAGCGGGATGGCGAGGACCAAACTCAGGACACCGAGCTTGTGGAGAC
CAGACCAGCAGGAGACAGAACCTTCCAGAAGTGGGCAGCTGTGGTGGTGCCTTCTGGAGAAGAGCAGAGA
TACACATGCCATGTACAGCATGAGGGGCTGCCGAAGCCCCTCACCCTGAGATGGGAGCCATCTTCCCAGT
CCACCGTCCCCATCGTGGGCATTGTTGCTGGCCTGGCTGTCCTAGCAGTTGTGGTCATCGGAGCTGTGGT
CGCTGCTGTGATGTGTAGGAGGAAGAGTTCAGGTGGAAAAGGAGGGAGCTACTCTCAGGCTGCGTCCAGC
GACAGTGCCCAGGGCTCTGATGTGTCTCTCACAGCTTGA
